Addgene plasmid #229898: AiP12755 - pAAV-AiE0696m-minBG-SYFP2-WPRE3-BGHpA (Alias: CN2755)
Purpose: AiE0696m is an enhancer sequence, designed to drive AAV-mediated transgene expression in specific brain cell types
Depositing lab: Allen Institute for Brain Science & Jonathan Ting. Depositing organization: Allen Institute. Publication: A suite of enhancer AAVs and transgenic mouse lines for genetic access to cortical cell types. Ben-Simon Y, Hooper M, Narayan S, Daigle TL, Dwivedi D, Way SW, Oster A, Stafford DA, Mich JK, Taormina MJ, Martinez RA, Opitz-Araya X, Roth JR, Alexander JR, Allen S, Amster A, Arbuckle J, Ayala A, Baker PM, Bakken TE, Barcelli T, Barta S, Bendrick J, Bertagnolli D, Bielstein C, Bishwakarma P, Bowlus J, Boyer G, Brouner K, Casian B, Casper T, Chakka AB, Chakrabarty R, Chance RK, Chavan S, Clark M, Colbert K, Collman F, Daniel S, Departee M, DiValentin P, Donadio N, Dotson N, Egdorf T, Fliss T, Gabitto M, Garcia J, Gary A, Gasperini M, Gloe J, Goldy J, Gore BB, Graybuck L, Greisman N, Haeseleer F, Halterman C, Haradon Z, Hastings SD, Helback O, Ho W, Hockemeyer D, Huang C, Huff S, Hunker A, Johansen N, Jones D, Juneau Z, Kalmbach B, Kannan M, Khem S, Kussick E, Kutsal R, Larsen R, Lee C, Lee AY, Leibly M, Lenz GH, Li S, Liang E, Lusk N, Madigan Z, Malloy J, Malone J, McCue R, Melchor J, Mollenkopf T, Moosman S, Morin E, Newman D, Ng L, Ngo K, Omstead V, Otto S, Oyama A, Pena N, Pham T, Phillips E, Pom CA, Potekhina L, Ransford S, Ray PL, Rette D, Reynoldson C, Rimorin C, Rocha D, Ruiz A, Sanchez REA, Sawyer L, Sedeno-Cortes A, Sevigny JP, Shapovalova N, Shepard N, Shulga L, Sigler AR, Siverts L, Soliman S, Somasundaram S, Staats B, Stewart K, Szelenyi E, Tieu M, Trader C, Tran A, van Velthoven CTJ, Walker M, Wang Y, Weed N, Wirthlin M, Wood T, Wynalda B, Yao Z, Zhou T, Ariza J, Dee N, Reding M, Ronellenfitch K, Mufti S, Sunkin SM, Smith KA, Esposito L, Waters J, Thyagarajan B, Yao S, Lein ES, Zeng H, Levi BP, Ngai J, Ting JT, Tasic B. Cell. 2025 May 16:S0092-8674(25)00513-6. doi: 10.1016/j.cell.2025.05.002. PubMed 40403729.
Backbone
  Vector backbone: rAAV
  Vector type: AAV
Growth in bacteria
  Bacterial resistance: Ampicillin, 100 μg/mL
  Growth temperature: 30°C
  Growth strain: NEB Stable
  Copy number: High Copy
Gene/Insert
  Gene/Insert name: SYFP2
  Species: Synthetic
  Cloning method: Restriction Enzyme; 5′ cloning site Unknown (unknown if destroyed); 3′ cloning site Unknown (unknown if destroyed)
Terms and licenses: Academic/Nonprofit Terms; Industry Terms: Not Available to Industry
Depositor comments: Allen Institute plasmid alias: CN2755
How to cite: AiP12755 - pAAV-AiE0696m-minBG-SYFP2-WPRE3-BGHpA (Alias: CN2755) was a gift from Allen Institute for Brain Science & Jonathan Ting (Addgene plasmid # 229898 ; http://n2t.net/addgene:229898 ; RRID:Addgene_229898)
