[The description below was written by a language model from this plasmid's Addgene catalogue record and pLannotate feature annotations shown in this document.]
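Description:
AiP12755 - pAAV-AiE0696m-minBG-SYFP2-WPRE3-BGHpA (alias CN2755) is a 4,750 nt recombinant AAV transfer plasmid from an Allen Institute collection of enhancer-driven viral tools for genetic access to cortical cell types. It is maintained in bacteria through a high-copy ColE1/pUC-type origin and selected with ampicillin via the β-lactamase gene and its native promoter. The backbone also carries an f1 phage origin and small remnants of the pBR322 bom and rop regions. AAV2 inverted terminal repeats flank the expression cassette and provide the cis signals for replication and packaging of the intervening DNA into AAV particles. The downstream ITR is annotated in full, whereas the upstream one is detected only as two short fragments in the sequencing result.

As the name indicates, the cassette places the AiE0696m enhancer upstream of a minimal beta-globin promoter (minBG). This minimal promoter is expected to have little activity on its own, so expression depends on the cell-type-selective activity of the enhancer. Neither element is annotated in the feature table, but they presumably occupy the unannotated stretch between the upstream ITR and the reporter. The reporter is SYFP2, a rapidly maturing monomeric yellow fluorescent protein derived from Aequorea victoria. It is followed by WPRE3, a shortened woodchuck hepatitis virus posttranscriptional element (seen as two WPRE fragments) that enhances transcript expression, and then by the bovine growth hormone polyadenylation signal. The construct is intended for producing AAV that labels specific brain cell types with fluorescence, allowing the specificity of the enhancer to be evaluated. The record does not state which cell population AiE0696m targets.
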