Features (pLannotate 1.2.2; 14 found; start..end, strand, type, name):
     12..39      +  repeat_region  AAV2 ITR (fragment): inverted terminal repeat of adeno-associated virus serotype 2 inverted
     68..95      +  repeat_region  AAV2 ITR (fragment): inverted terminal repeat of adeno-associated virus serotype 2 inverted
    768..1484    +  CDS            SYFP2: SYFP2 is a basic (constitutively fluorescent) yellow fluorescent protein published in 2006, derived from Aequorea victoria. It is reported to be a very rapidly-maturing monomer with moderate acid sensitivity.
   1524..1681    +  misc_feature   WPRE (fragment): woodchuck hepatitis virus posttranscriptional regulatory element
   1687..1767    +  misc_feature   WPRE (fragment): woodchuck hepatitis virus posttranscriptional regulatory element
   1784..1895    +  polyA_signal   bGH poly(A) signal: bovine growth hormone polyadenylation signal
   2013..2153    +  repeat_region  AAV2 ITR: inverted terminal repeat of adeno-associated virus serotype 2 inverted
   2158..2209    -  misc_feature   bom (fragment): basis of mobility region from pBR322
   2228..2683    +  rep_origin     f1 ori (sequence partly withheld): f1 bacteriophage origin of replication; arrow indicates direction of (+) strand synthesis
   2684..2733    -  misc_feature   bom (fragment): basis of mobility region from pBR322
   2835..2870    -  CDS            rop (fragment): Rop protein, which maintains plasmids at low copy number; rop
   2965..3069    +  promoter       AmpR promoter: bla
   3070..3930    +  CDS            AmpR: β-lactamase; bla; confers resistance to ampicillin, carbenicillin, and related antibiotics
   4101..4689    +  rep_origin     ori: high-copy-number ColE1/pMB1/pBR322/pUC origin of replication
>Addgene plasmid #229898 | AiP12755 - pAAV-AiE0696m-minBG-SYFP2-WPRE3-BGHpA (Alias: CN2755) | addgene full sequence | sequence record 460608 | Addgene NGS Result
CCTGCAGGCAGCTGCGCGCTCGCTCGCTCACTGAGGCCGCCCGGGCGTCGGGCGACCTTTGGTCGCCCGG
CCTCAGTGAGCGAGCGAGCGCGCAGAGAGGGAGTGGCCAACTCCATCACTAGGGGTTCCTGCGGCCGCAC
GCGTTTTCCAGCACTGCAGGAGTCTTCAGTATGAAGTAGAACCAGTTGGGTGACGGGGCAGACACTGGAG
ACAGACAGAAAAGGTTCTAATATCCATGTTCTGTTTGATTTTGGAAGGATGCTGAATGCTAATCAGCTTT
CTTATTTTAAGAAAGACTATCTTAAATTATTATACTTGCCTCATATGATTTGGAGGATGATTGCATGCTG
TTCCCTCAGCAAACAGGAGCTTAGAAAAGTTTTTGAATAATTTCACAAAAGGCCCCAAAGTATTCTCAGT
ATGAAGATGGAAATTGGGCTGAGTCATCTTATCTAGAGGAAGTATCAGAAAACTTCGTTGAAATAGTTTT
GAGTAGGCCTTTGGCACAGAAGAAGCCATGTGGATCAGAAGTGAAAAAAATGACGCTTGCCAATGCTTGC
GGTGAGATCTGACATAGAGTGGCCATCTTTCGGGATGCAGTGTTAGAATGTGTAGTAGAAAATAAGGTGG
AAGAGACGTGTTCGGTTCCATCTCAAGATTTGGGGGCAGAGCTCGGGCTGGGCATAAAAGTCAGGGCAGA
GCCATCTATTGCTTACATTTGCTTCTGGGATCCAGATCTTTCGAAGCTAGCGCTACCGGTCGCCACCATG
GTGAGCAAGGGCGAGGAGCTGTTCACCGGGGTGGTGCCCATCCTGGTCGAGCTGGACGGCGACGTAAACG
GCCACAAGTTCAGCGTGTCCGGCGAGGGCGAGGGCGATGCCACCTACGGCAAGCTGACCCTGAAGCTGAT
CTGCACCACCGGCAAGCTGCCCGTGCCCTGGCCCACCCTCGTGACCACCCTGGGCTACGGCGTGCAGTGC
TTCGCCCGCTACCCCGACCACATGAAGCAGCACGACTTCTTCAAGTCCGCCATGCCCGAAGGCTACGTCC
AGGAGCGCACCATCTTCTTCAAGGACGACGGCAACTACAAGACCCGCGCCGAGGTGAAGTTCGAGGGCGA
CACCCTGGTGAACCGCATCGAGCTGAAGGGCATCGACTTCAAGGAGGACGGCAACATCCTGGGGCACAAG
CTGGAGTACAACTACAACAGCCACAACGTCTATATCACCGCCGACAAGCAGAAGAACGGCATCAAGGCCA
ACTTCAAGATCCGCCACAACATCGAGGACGGCGGCGTGCAGCTCGCCGACCACTACCAGCAGAACACCCC
CATCGGCGACGGCCCCGTGCTGCTGCCCGACAACCACTACCTGAGCTACCAGTCCAAGCTGAGCAAAGAC
CCCAACGAGAAGCGCGATCACATGGTCCTGCTGGAGTTCGTGACCGCCGCCGGGATCACTCTCGGCATGG
ACGAGCTGTACAAGTAAGTCGACGGCGCGCCGCGGCCGCGAATTCGATATCATAATCAACCTCTGGATTA
CAAAATTTGTGAAAGATTGACTGGTATTCTTAACTATGTTGCTCCTTTTACGCTATGTGGATACGCTGCT
TTAATGCCTTTGTATCATGCTATTGCTTCCCGTATGGCTTTCATTTTCTCCTCCTTGTATAAATCCTGGT
TAGTTCTTGCCACGGCGGAACTCATCGCCGCCTGCCTTGCCCGCTGCTGGACAGGGGCTCGGCTGTTGGG
CACTGACAATTCCGTGGCTCGAGAGATCTTCGACTGTGCCTTCTAGTTGCCAGCCATCTGTTGTTTGCCC
CTCCCCCGTGCCTTCCTTGACCCTGGAAGGTGCCACTCCCACTGTCCTTTCCTAATAAAATGAGGAAATT
GCATCGCATTGTCTGAGTAGGTGTCATTCTATTCTGGGGGGTGGGGTGGGGCAGGACAGCAAGGGGGAGG
ATTGGGAAGACAATAGCAGGCATGAGATCTCACGTGCGGACCGAGCGGCCGCAGGAACCCCTAGTGATGG
AGTTGGCCACTCCCTCTCTGCGCGCTCGCTCGCTCACTGAGGCCGGGCGACCAAAGGTCGCCCGACGCCC
GGGCTTTGCCCGGGCGGCCTCAGTGAGCGAGCGAGCGCGCAGCTGCCTGCAGGGGCGCCTGATGCGGTAT
TTTCTCCTTACGCATCTGTGCGGTATTTCACACCGCATA
[95 nt withheld, positions 2210-2304]
T
[46 nt withheld, positions 2306-2351]
C
[141 nt withheld, positions 2353-2493]
CCTTTGACGTTGGAGTCCACGTTCTTT
[37 nt withheld, positions 2521-2557]
ACTCTATCTCGGGCTATTCTTTTGATTTATAAGGGATTTTGCCGATTTCGGTCTATTGGTTAAAAAATGA
GCTGATTTAACAAAAATTTAACGCGAATTTTAACAAAATATTAACGTTTACAATTTTATGGTGCACTCTC
AGTACAATCTGCTCTGATGCCGCATAGTTAAGCCAGCCCCGACACCCGCCAACACCCGCTGACGCGCCCT
GACGGGCTTGTCTGCTCCCGGCATCCGCTTACAGACAAGCTGTGACCGTCTCCGGGAGCTGCATGTGTCA
GAGGTTTTCACCGTCATCACCGAAACGCGCGAGACGAAAGGGCCTCGTGATACGCCTATTTTTATAGGTT
AATGTCATGATAATAATGGTTTCTTAGACGTCAGGTGGCACTTTTCGGGGAAATGTGCGCGGAACCCCTA
TTTGTTTATTTTTCTAAATACATTCAAATATGTATCCGCTCATGAGACAATAACCCTGATAAATGCTTCA
ATAATATTGAAAAAGGAAGAGTATGAGTATTCAACATTTCCGTGTCGCCCTTATTCCCTTTTTTGCGGCA
TTTTGCCTTCCTGTTTTTGCTCACCCAGAAACGCTGGTGAAAGTAAAAGATGCTGAAGATCAGTTGGGTG
CACGAGTGGGTTACATCGAACTGGATCTCAACAGCGGTAAGATCCTTGAGAGTTTTCGCCCCGAAGAACG
TTTTCCAATGATGAGCACTTTTAAAGTTCTGCTATGTGGCGCGGTATTATCCCGTATTGACGCCGGGCAA
GAGCAACTCGGTCGCCGCATACACTATTCTCAGAATGACTTGGTTGAGTACTCACCAGTCACAGAAAAGC
ATCTTACGGATGGCATGACAGTAAGAGAATTATGCAGTGCTGCCATAACCATGAGTGATAACACTGCGGC
CAACTTACTTCTGACAACGATCGGAGGACCGAAGGAGCTAACCGCTTTTTTGCACAACATGGGGGATCAT
GTAACTCGCCTTGATCGTTGGGAACCGGAGCTGAATGAAGCCATACCAAACGACGAGCGTGACACCACGA
TGCCTGTAGCAATGGCAACAACGTTGCGCAAACTATTAACTGGCGAACTACTTACTCTAGCTTCCCGGCA
ACAATTAATAGACTGGATGGAGGCGGATAAAGTTGCAGGACCACTTCTGCGCTCGGCCCTTCCGGCTGGC
TGGTTTATTGCTGATAAATCTGGAGCCGGTGAGCGTGGGTCTCGCGGTATCATTGCAGCACTGGGGCCAG
ATGGTAAGCCCTCCCGTATCGTAGTTATCTACACGACGGGGAGTCAGGCAACTATGGATGAACGAAATAG
ACAGATCGCTGAGATAGGTGCCTCACTGATTAAGCATTGGTAACTGTCAGACCAAGTTTACTCATATATA
CTTTAGATTGATTTAAAACTTCATTTTTAATTTAAAAGGATCTAGGTGAAGATCCTTTTTGATAATCTCA
TGACCAAAATCCCTTAACGTGAGTTTTCGTTCCACTGAGCGTCAGACCCCGTAGAAAAGATCAAAGGATC
TTCTTGAGATCCTTTTTTTCTGCGCGTAATCTGCTGCTTGCAAACAAAAAAACCACCGCTACCAGCGGTG
GTTTGTTTGCCGGATCAAGAGCTACCAACTCTTTTTCCGAAGGTAACTGGCTTCAGCAGAGCGCAGATAC
CAAATACTGTTCTTCTAGTGTAGCCGTAGTTAGGCCACCACTTCAAGAACTCTGTAGCACCGCCTACATA
CCTCGCTCTGCTAATCCTGTTACCAGTGGCTGCTGCCAGTGGCGATAAGTCGTGTCTTACCGGGTTGGAC
TCAAGACGATAGTTACCGGATAAGGCGCAGCGGTCGGGCTGAACGGGGGGTTCGTGCACACAGCCCAGCT
TGGAGCGAACGACCTACACCGAACTGAGATACCTACAGCGTGAGCTATGAGAAAGCGCCACGCTTCCCGA
AGGGAGAAAGGCGGACAGGTATCCGGTAAGCGGCAGGGTCGGAACAGGAGAGCGCACGAGGGAGCTTCCA
GGGGGAAACGCCTGGTATCTTTATAGTCCTGTCGGGTTTCGCCACCTCTGACTTGAGCGTCGATTTTTGT
GATGCTCGTCAGGGGGGCGGAGCCTATGGAAAAACGCCAGCAACGCGGCCTTTTTACGGTTCCTGGCCTT
TTGCTGGCCTTTTGCTCACATGT
